Addgene plasmid #125796: pcDNA3.1-CD40L (lose of function mutant)-mgSrtA
Purpose: for co-expression of a loss of function mutant of CD40L and mgSrtA on cell membrane. A negative control to plasmid pcDNA3.1-CD40L-mgSrtA.
Depositing lab: P. Chen. Depositing organization: Peking University. Publication: Enzyme-Mediated Intercellular Proximity Labeling for Detecting Cell-Cell Interactions. Ge Y, Chen L, Liu S, Zhao J, Zhang H, Chen PR. J Am Chem Soc. 2019 Feb 6;141(5):1833-1837. doi: 10.1021/jacs.8b10286. Epub 2019 Jan 29. PubMed 30676735.
Backbone
  Vector backbone: pcDNA3.1
  Vector type: Mammalian Expression
Growth in bacteria
  Bacterial resistance: Ampicillin, 100 μg/mL
  Growth temperature: 37°C
  Growth strain: DH5alpha
  Copy number: High Copy
Gene/Insert
  Gene/Insert name: CD40L (lose of function mutant)-mgSrtA
  Species: Synthetic
  Cloning method: Ligation Independent Cloning
Terms and licenses: Academic/Nonprofit Terms; Industry Terms: Not Available to Industry
How to cite: pcDNA3.1-CD40L (lose of function mutant)-mgSrtA was a gift from P. Chen (Addgene plasmid # 125796 ; http://n2t.net/addgene:125796 ; RRID:Addgene_125796)
