[The description below was written by a language model from this plasmid's Addgene catalogue record and pLannotate feature annotations shown in this document.]
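Description:
pcDNA3.1-CD40L (lose of function mutant)-mgSrtA is a mammalian expression plasmid built on the pcDNA3.1 backbone. It is propagated in E. coli through a high-copy ColE1/pUC-type origin with ampicillin selection (AmpR under its own bla promoter), and it also carries an f1 origin. For selection in mammalian cells the backbone provides a neomycin phosphotransferase cassette driven by the SV40 early promoter and terminated by the SV40 poly(A) signal. Two full-length sequence records (about 7.5 kb each, one from the depositor and one from repository sequencing) yield the same set of annotated features, differing only in numbering origin and by a few bases.

The payload sits downstream of the CMV immediate-early enhancer/promoter, with a T7 promoter just upstream of the coding region, and ends at the bovine growth hormone polyadenylation signal. The annotated coding segments run in the same orientation: dTomato, then mouse CD40 ligand (Cd40lg), then a fragment of Staphylococcus aureus sortase A corresponding to the mgSrtA enzyme, followed by a short match to a FLAG-type epitope. There are unannotated gaps between these segments, and the record does not state what linkers or separating elements they contain, nor which substitutions inactivate CD40L. dTomato presumably serves as a fluorescent marker of expressing cells.

According to the record, the plasmid co-expresses the loss-of-function CD40L and mgSrtA on the cell membrane. It serves as a negative control for the matching wild-type CD40L-mgSrtA plasmid in enzyme-mediated intercellular proximity labeling. In that method, a surface-displayed sortase tags neighbouring cells when a ligand–receptor interaction brings them into contact.
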