Features (pLannotate 1.2.2; 23 found; start..end, strand, type, name):
     28..80      -  misc_feature   bom (fragment): basis of mobility region from pBR322
    235..614     +  enhancer       CMV enhancer: human cytomegalovirus immediate early enhancer
    615..818     +  promoter       CMV promoter: human cytomegalovirus (CMV) immediate early promoter
    814..847     +  LTR            5' LTR (truncated) (fragment): truncated 5' long terminal repeat (LTR) from HIV-1
    863..881     +  promoter       T7 promoter: promoter for bacteriophage T7 RNA polymerase
    917..1618    +  CDS            dTomato: dTomato is a basic (constitutively fluorescent) orange fluorescent protein published in 2004, derived from Discosoma sp.. It is reported to be a somewhat slowly-maturing dimer with low acid sensitivity.
   1685..2461    +  CDS            Cd40lg: CD40L_MOUSE - Also known as Cd40l, Tnfsf5. Experimental evidence at protein level: Swiss-Prot protein existence level 1. [CD40 ligand, soluble form]: Acts as a ligand for integrins, specifically ITGA5:ITGB1 and ITGAV:ITGB3; both integrins and the CD40 receptor are required for activation of CD40-CD40LG signaling, which have cell-type dependent effects, such as B-cell activation, NF-kappa-B signaling and anti-apoptotic signaling. From Mus musculus (Mouse).
   2573..3016    +  CDS            srtA (fragment): SRTA_STAA8 - Experimental evidence at protein level: Swiss-Prot protein existence level 1. Transpeptidase that anchors surface proteins to the cell wall (PubMed:10427003, PubMed:10446208, PubMed:10535938, PubMed:11714722, PubMed:14769030, PubMed:15247224). Recognizes and modifies its substrate by proteolytic cleavage of a C-terminal sorting signal. Following cleavage, a covalent intermediate is formed via a thioester bond between the sortase and its substrate, which is then transferred and covalently attached to the cell wall (PubMed:10446208, PubMed:10535938, PubMed:11714722, PubMed:14769030,
   3026..3048    +  CDS            3xFLAG (fragment): three tandem FLAG® epitope tags, followed by an enterokinase cleavage site
   3129..3353    +  polyA_signal   bGH poly(A) signal: bovine growth hormone polyadenylation signal
   3357..3378    +  promoter       SV40 promoter (fragment): SV40 enhancer and early promoter
   3399..3827    +  rep_origin     f1 ori (sequence partly withheld): f1 bacteriophage origin of replication; arrow indicates direction of (+) strand synthesis
   3841..4170    +  promoter       SV40 promoter: SV40 enhancer and early promoter
   4237..5028    +  CDS            neo: KKA2_KLEPN - Also known as kan, nptII. Experimental evidence at protein level: Swiss-Prot protein existence level 1. Resistance to kanamycin, neomycin, paromomycin, ribostamycin, butirosin and gentamicin B. From Klebsiella pneumoniae.
   5052..5210    +  CDS            ble (fragment): BLE_KLEPN - Experimental evidence at protein level: Swiss-Prot protein existence level 1. Binding protein with a strong affinity to the bleomycin family of antibiotics. Binds to CL990; an antimitotic-antibiotic compound. From Klebsiella pneumoniae.
   5205..5326    +  polyA_signal   SV40 poly(A) signal: SV40 polyadenylation signal
   5399..5415    -  protein_bind   lac operator: The lac repressor binds to the lac operator to inhibit transcription in E. coli. This inhibition can be relieved by adding lactose or isopropyl-β-D-thiogalactopyranoside (IPTG). lac repressor encoded by lacI
   5423..5453    -  promoter       lac promoter: promoter for the E. coli lac operon
   5468..5489    -  protein_bind   CAP binding site: CAP binding activates transcription in the presence of cAMP. E. coli catabolite activator protein
   5502..5594    -  CDS            lacI (fragment): lac repressor; lacI; The lac repressor binds to the lac operator to inhibit transcription in E. coli. This inhibition can be relieved by adding lactose or isopropyl-β-D-thiogalactopyranoside (IPTG).
   5777..6362    -  rep_origin     ori: high-copy-number ColE1/pMB1/pBR322/pUC origin of replication
   6533..7393    -  CDS            AmpR: β-lactamase; bla; confers resistance to ampicillin, carbenicillin, and related antibiotics
   7394..7498    -  promoter       AmpR promoter: bla
>Addgene plasmid #125796 | pcDNA3.1-CD40L (lose of function mutant)-mgSrtA | depositor full sequence | sequence record 240843 | pcDNA3.1-CD40L (lose of function mutant)-mgSrtA sequence 7529 bps
GACGGATCGGGAGATCTCCCGATCCCCTATGGTGCACTCTCAGTACAATCTGCTCTGATGCCGCATAGTT
AAGCCAGTATCTGCTCCCTGCTTGTGTGTTGGAGGTCGCTGAGTAGTGCGCGAGCAAAATTTAAGCTACA
ACAAGGCAAGGCTTGACCGACAATTGCATGAAGAATCTGCTTAGGGTTAGGCGTTTTGCGCTGCTTCGCG
ATGTACGGGCCAGATATACGCGTTGACATTGATTATTGACTAGTTATTAATAGTAATCAATTACGGGGTC
ATTAGTTCATAGCCCATATATGGAGTTCCGCGTTACATAACTTACGGTAAATGGCCCGCCTGGCTGACCG
CCCAACGACCCCCGCCCATTGACGTCAATAATGACGTATGTTCCCATAGTAACGCCAATAGGGACTTTCC
ATTGACGTCAATGGGTGGAGTATTTACGGTAAACTGCCCACTTGGCAGTACATCAAGTGTATCATATGCC
AAGTACGCCCCCTATTGACGTCAATGACGGTAAATGGCCCGCCTGGCATTATGCCCAGTACATGACCTTA
TGGGACTTTCCTACTTGGCAGTACATCTACGTATTAGTCATCGCTATTACCATGGTGATGCGGTTTTGGC
AGTACATCAATGGGCGTGGATAGCGGTTTGACTCACGGGGATTTCCAAGTCTCCACCCCATTGACGTCAA
TGGGAGTTTGTTTTGGCACCAAAATCAACGGGACTTTCCAAAATGTCGTAACAACTCCGCCCCATTGACG
CAAATGGGCGGTAGGCGTGTACGGTGGGAGGTCTATATAAGCAGAGCTCTCTGGCTAACTAGAGAACCCA
CTGCTTACTGGCTTATCGAAATTAATACGACTCACTATAGGGAGACCCAAGCTGGCTAGCGTTTAAACTT
AAGCTTATGGTGAGCAAGGGCGAGGAGGTCATCAAAGAGTTCATGCGCTTCAAGGTGCGCATGGAGGGCT
CCATGAACGGCCACGAGTTCGAGATCGAGGGCGAGGGCGAGGGCCGCCCCTACGAGGGCACCCAGACCGC
CAAGCTGAAGGTGACCAAGGGCGGCCCCCTGCCCTTCGCCTGGGACATCCTGTCCCCCCAGTTCATGTAC
GGCTCCAAGGCGTACGTGAAGCACCCCGCCGACATCCCCGATTACAAGAAGCTGTCCTTCCCCGAGGGCT
TCAAGTGGGAGCGCGTGATGAACTTCGAGGACGGCGGTCTGGTGACCGTGACCCAGGACTCCTCCCTGCA
GGACGGCACGCTGATCTACAAGGTGAAGATGCGCGGCACCAACTTCCCCCCCGACGGCCCCGTAATGCAG
AAGAAGACCATGGGCTGGGAGGCCTCCACCGAGCGCCTGTACCCCCGCGACGGCGTGCTGAAGGGCGAGA
TCCACCAGGCCCTGAAGCTGAAGGACGGCGGCCACTACCTGGTGGAGTTCAAGACGATCTACATGGCCAA
GAAGCCCGTGCAACTGCCCGGCTACTACTACGTGGACACCAAGCTGGACATCACCTCCCACAACGAGGAC
TACACCATCGTGGAACAGTACGAGCGCTCCGAGGGCCGCCACCACCTGTTCCTGTACGGCATGGACGAGC
TGTACAAGGGAAGCGGAGCTACTAACTTCAGCCTGCTGAAGCAGGCTGGAGACGTGGAGGAGAACCCTGG
ACCGATAGAAACATACAGCCAACCTTCCCCCAGATCCGTGGCAACTGGACTTCCAGCGAGCATGAAGATT
TTTATGTATTTACTTACTGTTTTCCTTATCACCCAAATGATTGGATCTGTGCTTTTTGCTGTGTATCTTC
ATAGAAGATTGGATAAGGTCGAAGAGGAAGTAAACCTTCATGAAGATTTTGTATTCATAAAAAAGCTAAA
GAGATGCAACAAAGGAGAAGGATCTTTATCCTTGCTGAACTGTGAGGAGATGAGAAGGCAATTTGAAGAC
CTTGTCAAGGATATAACGTTAAACAAAGAAGAGAAAAAAGAAAACAGCTTTGAAATGCAAAGAGGTGATG
AGGATCCTCAAATTGCAGCACACGTTGTAAGCGAAGCCAACAGTAATGCAGCATCCGTTCTACAGTGGGC
CAAGGAAGGATATTATACCATGAAAAGCAACTTGGTAATGCTTGAAAATGGGAAACAGCTGACGGTTAAA
AGAGAAGGACTCTATTATGTCTACACTCAAGTCACCTTCTGCTCTAATCGGGAGCCTTCGAGTCAACGCC
CATTCATCGTCGGCCTCTGGCTGAAGCCCAGCAGTGGATCTGAGGAAATCTTACTCAAGGCGGCAAATAC
CCACAGTTCCTCCCAGCTTTGCGAGCAGCAGTCTGTTCACTTGGGCGGAGTGTTTGAATTACAAGCTGGT
GCTTCTGTGTTTGTCAACGTGACTGAAGCAAGCCAAGTGATCCACAGAGTTGGCTTCTCATCTTTTGGCT
TACTCAAACTCACCGGTAGCACCAGCGGCAGCGGCAAGCCCGGCAGCGGCGAGGGCAGCACCAAGGGCAG
TACTAGTGGAAGTGGTAAACCTGGAAGTGGAGATGGGAGTACGAAAGGAACGCGTCAGGCAAAGCCACAG
ATACCCAAGGACAAGAGCAAGGTGGCAGGATACATAGAGATACCAGACGCTGACATAAAAGAGCCCGTGT
ACCCCGGACCCGCCACAAGAGAACAACTGAACAGAGGAGTGTCCTTCGCCAAAGAAAACCAGAGCCTGGA
CGACCAAAACATCAGCATCGCCGGCCACACCTTCATCGGAAGACCCAACTACCAGTTCACCAACCTGAAG
GCCGCCAAAAAGGGAAGCATGGTGTACTTCAAGGTGGGCAACGAAACCAGAAAATACAAGATGACCTCCA
TAAGAAACGTGAAGCCCACCGCCGTGGGCGTCCTGGACGAACAAAAGGGAAAGGACAAGCAGCTGACCCT
GATCACCTGCGATGATCTGAACAGAGAAACCGGCGTGTGGGAGACCAGAAAAATCCTGGTGGCCACAGAA
GTGAAGGGATCCGGAGACTACAAGGATGACGATGACAAATAAGAATTCTGCAGATATCCAGCACAGTGGC
GGCCGCTCGAGTCTAGAGGGCCCGTTTAAACCCGCTGATCAGCCTCGACTGTGCCTTCTAGTTGCCAGCC
ATCTGTTGTTTGCCCCTCCCCCGTGCCTTCCTTGACCCTGGAAGGTGCCACTCCCACTGTCCTTTCCTAA
TAAAATGAGGAAATTGCATCGCATTGTCTGAGTAGGTGTCATTCTATTCTGGGGGGTGGGGTGGGGCAGG
ACAGCAAGGGGGAGGATTGGGAAGACAATAGCAGGCATGCTGGGGATGCGGTGGGCTCTATGGCTTCTGA
GGCGGAAAGAACCAGCTGGGGCTCTAGGGGGTATCCCC
[124 nt withheld, positions 3399-3522]
C
[91 nt withheld, positions 3524-3614]
A
[49 nt withheld, positions 3616-3664]
CCTTTGACGTTGGAGTCCACGTTCTTT
[37 nt withheld, positions 3692-3728]
ACCCTATCTCGGTCTATTCTTTTGATTTATAAGGGATTTTGCCGATTTCGGCCTATTGGTTAAAAAATGA
GCTGATTTAACAAAAATTTAACGCGAATTAATTCTGTGGAATGTGTGTCAGTTAGGGTGTGGAAAGTCCC
CAGGCTCCCCAGCAGGCAGAAGTATGCAAAGCATGCATCTCAATTAGTCAGCAACCAGGTGTGGAAAGTC
CCCAGGCTCCCCAGCAGGCAGAAGTATGCAAAGCATGCATCTCAATTAGTCAGCAACCATAGTCCCGCCC
CTAACTCCGCCCATCCCGCCCCTAACTCCGCCCAGTTCCGCCCATTCTCCGCCCCATGGCTGACTAATTT
TTTTTATTTATGCAGAGGCCGAGGCCGCCTCTGCCTCTGAGCTATTCCAGAAGTAGTGAGGAGGCTTTTT
TGGAGGCCTAGGCTTTTGCAAAAAGCTCCCGGGAGCTTGTATATCCATTTTCGGATCTGATCAAGAGACA
GGATGAGGATCGTTTCGCATGATTGAACAAGATGGATTGCACGCAGGTTCTCCGGCCGCTTGGGTGGAGA
GGCTATTCGGCTATGACTGGGCACAACAGACAATCGGCTGCTCTGATGCCGCCGTGTTCCGGCTGTCAGC
GCAGGGGCGCCCGGTTCTTTTTGTCAAGACCGACCTGTCCGGTGCCCTGAATGAACTGCAGGACGAGGCA
GCGCGGCTATCGTGGCTGGCCACGACGGGCGTTCCTTGCGCAGCTGTGCTCGACGTTGTCACTGAAGCGG
GAAGGGACTGGCTGCTATTGGGCGAAGTGCCGGGGCAGGATCTCCTGTCATCTCACCTTGCTCCTGCCGA
GAAAGTATCCATCATGGCTGATGCAATGCGGCGGCTGCATACGCTTGATCCGGCTACCTGCCCATTCGAC
CACCAAGCGAAACATCGCATCGAGCGAGCACGTACTCGGATGGAAGCCGGTCTTGTCGATCAGGATGATC
TGGACGAAGAGCATCAGGGGCTCGCGCCAGCCGAACTGTTCGCCAGGCTCAAGGCGCGCATGCCCGACGG
CGAGGATCTCGTCGTGACCCATGGCGATGCCTGCTTGCCGAATATCATGGTGGAAAATGGCCGCTTTTCT
GGATTCATCGACTGTGGCCGGCTGGGTGTGGCGGACCGCTATCAGGACATAGCGTTGGCTACCCGTGATA
TTGCTGAAGAGCTTGGCGGCGAATGGGCTGACCGCTTCCTCGTGCTTTACGGTATCGCCGCTCCCGATTC
GCAGCGCATCGCCTTCTATCGCCTTCTTGACGAGTTCTTCTGAGCGGGACTCTGGGGTTCGAAATGACCG
ACCAAGCGACGCCCAACCTGCCATCACGAGATTTCGATTCCACCGCCGCCTTCTATGAAAGGTTGGGCTT
CGGAATCGTTTTCCGGGACGCCGGCTGGATGATCCTCCAGCGCGGGGATCTCATGCTGGAGTTCTTCGCC
CACCCCAACTTGTTTATTGCAGCTTATAATGGTTACAAATAAAGCAATAGCATCACAAATTTCACAAATA
AAGCATTTTTTTCACTGCATTCTAGTTGTGGTTTGTCCAAACTCATCAATGTATCTTATCATGTCTGTAT
ACCGTCGACCTCTAGCTAGAGCTTGGCGTAATCATGGTCATAGCTGTTTCCTGTGTGAAATTGTTATCCG
CTCACAATTCCACACAACATACGAGCCGGAAGCATAAAGTGTAAAGCCTGGGGTGCCTAATGAGTGAGCT
AACTCACATTAATTGCGTTGCGCTCACTGCCCGCTTTCCAGTCGGGAAACCTGTCGTGCCAGCTGCATTA
ATGAATCGGCCAACGCGCGGGGAGAGGCGGTTTGCGTATTGGGCGCTCTTCCGCTTCCTCGCTCACTGAC
TCGCTGCGCTCGGTCGTTCGGCTGCGGCGAGCGGTATCAGCTCACTCAAAGGCGGTAATACGGTTATCCA
CAGAATCAGGGGATAACGCAGGAAAGAACATGTGAGCAAAAGGCCAGCAAAAGGCCAGGAACCGTAAAAA
GGCCGCGTTGCTGGCGTTTTTCCATAGGCTCCGCCCCCCTGACGAGCATCACAAAAATCGACGCTCAAGT
CAGAGGTGGCGAAACCCGACAGGACTATAAAGATACCAGGCGTTTCCCCCTGGAAGCTCCCTCGTGCGCT
CTCCTGTTCCGACCCTGCCGCTTACCGGATACCTGTCCGCCTTTCTCCCTTCGGGAAGCGTGGCGCTTTC
TCATAGCTCACGCTGTAGGTATCTCAGTTCGGTGTAGGTCGTTCGCTCCAAGCTGGGCTGTGTGCACGAA
CCCCCCGTTCAGCCCGACCGCTGCGCCTTATCCGGTAACTATCGTCTTGAGTCCAACCCGGTAAGACACG
ACTTATCGCCACTGGCAGCAGCCACTGGTAACAGGATTAGCAGAGCGAGGTATGTAGGCGGTGCTACAGA
GTTCTTGAAGTGGTGGCCTAACTACGGCTACACTAGAAGAACAGTATTTGGTATCTGCGCTCTGCTGAAG
CCAGTTACCTTCGGAAAAAGAGTTGGTAGCTCTTGATCCGGCAAACAAACCACCGCTGGTAGCGGTTTTT
TTGTTTGCAAGCAGCAGATTACGCGCAGAAAAAAAGGATCTCAAGAAGATCCTTTGATCTTTTCTACGGG
GTCTGACGCTCAGTGGAACGAAAACTCACGTTAAGGGATTTTGGTCATGAGATTATCAAAAAGGATCTTC
ACCTAGATCCTTTTAAATTAAAAATGAAGTTTTAAATCAATCTAAAGTATATATGAGTAAACTTGGTCTG
ACAGTTACCAATGCTTAATCAGTGAGGCACCTATCTCAGCGATCTGTCTATTTCGTTCATCCATAGTTGC
CTGACTCCCCGTCGTGTAGATAACTACGATACGGGAGGGCTTACCATCTGGCCCCAGTGCTGCAATGATA
CCGCGAGACCCACGCTCACCGGCTCCAGATTTATCAGCAATAAACCAGCCAGCCGGAAGGGCCGAGCGCA
GAAGTGGTCCTGCAACTTTATCCGCCTCCATCCAGTCTATTAATTGTTGCCGGGAAGCTAGAGTAAGTAG
TTCGCCAGTTAATAGTTTGCGCAACGTTGTTGCCATTGCTACAGGCATCGTGGTGTCACGCTCGTCGTTT
GGTATGGCTTCATTCAGCTCCGGTTCCCAACGATCAAGGCGAGTTACATGATCCCCCATGTTGTGCAAAA
AAGCGGTTAGCTCCTTCGGTCCTCCGATCGTTGTCAGAAGTAAGTTGGCCGCAGTGTTATCACTCATGGT
TATGGCAGCACTGCATAATTCTCTTACTGTCATGCCATCCGTAAGATGCTTTTCTGTGACTGGTGAGTAC
TCAACCAAGTCATTCTGAGAATAGTGTATGCGGCGACCGAGTTGCTCTTGCCCGGCGTCAATACGGGATA
ATACCGCGCCACATAGCAGAACTTTAAAAGTGCTCATCATTGGAAAACGTTCTTCGGGGCGAAAACTCTC
AAGGATCTTACCGCTGTTGAGATCCAGTTCGATGTAACCCACTCGTGCACCCAACTGATCTTCAGCATCT
TTTACTTTCACCAGCGTTTCTGGGTGAGCAAAAACAGGAAGGCAAAATGCCGCAAAAAAGGGAATAAGGG
CGACACGGAAATGTTGAATACTCATACTCTTCCTTTTTCAATATTATTGAAGCATTTATCAGGGTTATTG
TCTCATGAGCGGATACATATTTGAATGTATTTAGAAAAATAAACAAATAGGGGTTCCGCGCACATTTCCC
CGAAAAGTGCCACCTGACGTC
