Features (pLannotate 1.2.2; 23 found; start..end, strand, type, name):
      1..380     +  enhancer       CMV enhancer: human cytomegalovirus immediate early enhancer
    381..584     +  promoter       CMV promoter: human cytomegalovirus (CMV) immediate early promoter
    580..613     +  LTR            5' LTR (truncated) (fragment): truncated 5' long terminal repeat (LTR) from HIV-1
    629..647     +  promoter       T7 promoter: promoter for bacteriophage T7 RNA polymerase
    683..1384    +  CDS            dTomato: dTomato is a basic (constitutively fluorescent) orange fluorescent protein published in 2004, derived from Discosoma sp.. It is reported to be a somewhat slowly-maturing dimer with low acid sensitivity.
   1451..2227    +  CDS            Cd40lg: CD40L_MOUSE - Also known as Cd40l, Tnfsf5. Experimental evidence at protein level: Swiss-Prot protein existence level 1. [CD40 ligand, soluble form]: Acts as a ligand for integrins, specifically ITGA5:ITGB1 and ITGAV:ITGB3; both integrins and the CD40 receptor are required for activation of CD40-CD40LG signaling, which have cell-type dependent effects, such as B-cell activation, NF-kappa-B signaling and anti-apoptotic signaling. From Mus musculus (Mouse).
   2339..2782    +  CDS            srtA (fragment): SRTA_STAA8 - Experimental evidence at protein level: Swiss-Prot protein existence level 1. Transpeptidase that anchors surface proteins to the cell wall (PubMed:10427003, PubMed:10446208, PubMed:10535938, PubMed:11714722, PubMed:14769030, PubMed:15247224). Recognizes and modifies its substrate by proteolytic cleavage of a C-terminal sorting signal. Following cleavage, a covalent intermediate is formed via a thioester bond between the sortase and its substrate, which is then transferred and covalently attached to the cell wall (PubMed:10446208, PubMed:10535938, PubMed:11714722, PubMed:14769030,
   2792..2814    +  CDS            3xFLAG (fragment): three tandem FLAG® epitope tags, followed by an enterokinase cleavage site
   2895..3119    +  polyA_signal   bGH poly(A) signal: bovine growth hormone polyadenylation signal
   3123..3144    +  promoter       SV40 promoter (fragment): SV40 enhancer and early promoter
   3165..3593    +  rep_origin     f1 ori (sequence partly withheld): f1 bacteriophage origin of replication; arrow indicates direction of (+) strand synthesis
   3607..3936    +  promoter       SV40 promoter: SV40 enhancer and early promoter
   4003..4794    +  CDS            neo: KKA2_KLEPN - Also known as kan, nptII. Experimental evidence at protein level: Swiss-Prot protein existence level 1. Resistance to kanamycin, neomycin, paromomycin, ribostamycin, butirosin and gentamicin B. From Klebsiella pneumoniae.
   4818..4976    +  CDS            ble (fragment): BLE_KLEPN - Experimental evidence at protein level: Swiss-Prot protein existence level 1. Binding protein with a strong affinity to the bleomycin family of antibiotics. Binds to CL990; an antimitotic-antibiotic compound. From Klebsiella pneumoniae.
   4971..5092    +  polyA_signal   SV40 poly(A) signal: SV40 polyadenylation signal
   5165..5181    -  protein_bind   lac operator: The lac repressor binds to the lac operator to inhibit transcription in E. coli. This inhibition can be relieved by adding lactose or isopropyl-β-D-thiogalactopyranoside (IPTG). lac repressor encoded by lacI
   5189..5219    -  promoter       lac promoter: promoter for the E. coli lac operon
   5234..5255    -  protein_bind   CAP binding site: CAP binding activates transcription in the presence of cAMP. E. coli catabolite activator protein
   5268..5360    -  CDS            lacI (fragment): lac repressor; lacI; The lac repressor binds to the lac operator to inhibit transcription in E. coli. This inhibition can be relieved by adding lactose or isopropyl-β-D-thiogalactopyranoside (IPTG).
   5543..6131    -  rep_origin     ori: high-copy-number ColE1/pMB1/pBR322/pUC origin of replication
   6302..7162    -  CDS            AmpR: β-lactamase; bla; confers resistance to ampicillin, carbenicillin, and related antibiotics
   7163..7267    -  promoter       AmpR promoter: bla
   7326..7378    -  misc_feature   bom (fragment): basis of mobility region from pBR322
>Addgene plasmid #125796 | pcDNA3.1-CD40L (lose of function mutant)-mgSrtA | addgene full sequence | sequence record 245284 | Addgene NGS Result
GACATTGATTATTGACTAGTTATTAATAGTAATCAATTACGGGGTCATTAGTTCATAGCCCATATATGGA
GTTCCGCGTTACATAACTTACGGTAAATGGCCCGCCTGGCTGACCGCCCAACGACCCCCGCCCATTGACG
TCAATAATGACGTATGTTCCCATAGTAACGCCAATAGGGACTTTCCATTGACGTCAATGGGTGGAGTATT
TACGGTAAACTGCCCACTTGGCAGTACATCAAGTGTATCATATGCCAAGTACGCCCCCTATTGACGTCAA
TGACGGTAAATGGCCCGCCTGGCATTATGCCCAGTACATGACCTTATGGGACTTTCCTACTTGGCAGTAC
ATCTACGTATTAGTCATCGCTATTACCATGGTGATGCGGTTTTGGCAGTACATCAATGGGCGTGGATAGC
GGTTTGACTCACGGGGATTTCCAAGTCTCCACCCCATTGACGTCAATGGGAGTTTGTTTTGGCACCAAAA
TCAACGGGACTTTCCAAAATGTCGTAACAACTCCGCCCCATTGACGCAAATGGGCGGTAGGCGTGTACGG
TGGGAGGTCTATATAAGCAGAGCTCTCTGGCTAACTAGAGAACCCACTGCTTACTGGCTTATCGAAATTA
ATACGACTCACTATAGGGAGACCCAAGCTGGCTAGCGTTTAAACTTAAGCTTATGGTGAGCAAGGGCGAG
GAGGTCATCAAAGAGTTCATGCGCTTCAAGGTGCGCATGGAGGGCTCCATGAACGGCCACGAGTTCGAGA
TCGAGGGCGAGGGCGAGGGCCGCCCCTACGAGGGCACCCAGACCGCCAAGCTGAAGGTGACCAAGGGCGG
CCCCCTGCCCTTCGCCTGGGACATCCTGTCCCCCCAGTTCATGTACGGCTCCAAGGCGTACGTGAAGCAC
CCCGCCGACATCCCCGATTACAAGAAGCTGTCCTTCCCCGAGGGCTTCAAGTGGGAGCGCGTGATGAACT
TCGAGGACGGCGGTCTGGTGACCGTGACCCAGGACTCCTCCCTGCAGGACGGCACGCTGATCTACAAGGT
GAAGATGCGCGGCACCAACTTCCCCCCCGACGGCCCCGTAATGCAGAAGAAGACCATGGGCTGGGAGGCC
TCCACCGAGCGCCTGTACCCCCGCGACGGCGTGCTGAAGGGCGAGATCCACCAGGCCCTGAAGCTGAAGG
ACGGCGGCCACTACCTGGTGGAGTTCAAGACGATCTACATGGCCAAGAAGCCCGTGCAACTGCCCGGCTA
CTACTACGTGGACACCAAGCTGGACATCACCTCCCACAACGAGGACTACACCATCGTGGAACAGTACGAG
CGCTCCGAGGGCCGCCACCACCTGTTCCTGTACGGCATGGACGAGCTGTACAAGGGAAGCGGAGCTACTA
ACTTCAGCCTGCTGAAGCAGGCTGGAGACGTGGAGGAGAACCCTGGACCGATAGAAACATACAGCCAACC
TTCCCCCAGATCCGTGGCAACTGGACTTCCAGCGAGCATGAAGATTTTTATGTATTTACTTACTGTTTTC
CTTATCACCCAAATGATTGGATCTGTGCTTTTTGCTGTGTATCTTCATAGAAGATTGGATAAGGTCGAAG
AGGAAGTAAACCTTCATGAAGATTTTGTATTCATAAAAAAGCTAAAGAGATGCAACAAAGGAGAAGGATC
TTTATCCTTGCTGAACTGTGAGGAGATGAGAAGGCAATTTGAAGACCTTGTCAAGGATATAACGTTAAAC
AAAGAAGAGAAAAAAGAAAACAGCTTTGAAATGCAAAGAGGTGATGAGGATCCTCAAATTGCAGCACACG
TTGTAAGCGAAGCCAACAGTAATGCAGCATCCGTTCTACAGTGGGCCAAGGAAGGATATTATACCATGAA
AAGCAACTTGGTAATGCTTGAAAATGGGAAACAGCTGACGGTTAAAAGAGAAGGACTCTATTATGTCTAC
ACTCAAGTCACCTTCTGCTCTAATCGGGAGCCTTCGAGTCAACGCCCATTCATCGTCGGCCTCTGGCTGA
AGCCCAGCAGTGGATCTGAGGAAATCTTACTCAAGGCGGCAAATACCCACAGTTCCTCCCAGCTTTGCGA
GCAGCAGTCTGTTCACTTGGGCGGAGTGTTTGAATTACAAGCTGGTGCTTCTGTGTTTGTCAACGTGACT
GAAGCAAGCCAAGTGATCCACAGAGTTGGCTTCTCATCTTTTGGCTTACTCAAACTCACCGGTAGCACCA
GCGGCAGCGGCAAGCCCGGCAGCGGCGAGGGCAGCACCAAGGGCAGTACTAGTGGAAGTGGTAAACCTGG
AAGTGGAGATGGGAGTACGAAAGGAACGCGTCAGGCAAAGCCACAGATACCCAAGGACAAGAGCAAGGTG
GCAGGATACATAGAGATACCAGACGCTGACATAAAAGAGCCCGTGTACCCCGGACCCGCCACAAGAGAAC
AACTGAACAGAGGAGTGTCCTTCGCCAAAGAAAACCAGAGCCTGGACGACCAAAACATCAGCATCGCCGG
CCACACCTTCATCGGAAGACCCAACTACCAGTTCACCAACCTGAAGGCCGCCAAAAAGGGAAGCATGGTG
TACTTCAAGGTGGGCAACGAAACCAGAAAATACAAGATGACCTCCATAAGAAACGTGAAGCCCACCGCCG
TGGGCGTCCTGGACGAACAAAAGGGAAAGGACAAGCAGCTGACCCTGATCACCTGCGATGATCTGAACAG
AGAAACCGGCGTGTGGGAGACCAGAAAAATCCTGGTGGCCACAGAAGTGAAGGGATCCGGAGACTACAAG
GATGACGATGACAAATAAGAATTCTGCAGATATCCAGCACAGTGGCGGCCGCTCGAGTCTAGAGGGCCCG
TTTAAACCCGCTGATCAGCCTCGACTGTGCCTTCTAGTTGCCAGCCATCTGTTGTTTGCCCCTCCCCCGT
GCCTTCCTTGACCCTGGAAGGTGCCACTCCCACTGTCCTTTCCTAATAAAATGAGGAAATTGCATCGCAT
TGTCTGAGTAGGTGTCATTCTATTCTGGGGGGTGGGGTGGGGCAGGACAGCAAGGGGGAGGATTGGGAAG
ACAATAGCAGGCATGCTGGGGATGCGGTGGGCTCTATGGCTTCTGAGGCGGAAAGAACCAGCTGGGGCTC
TAGGGGGTATCCCC
[124 nt withheld, positions 3165-3288]
C
[91 nt withheld, positions 3290-3380]
A
[49 nt withheld, positions 3382-3430]
CCTTTGACGTTGGAGTCCACGTTCTTT
[37 nt withheld, positions 3458-3494]
ACCCTATCTCGGTCTATTCTTTTGATTTATAAGGGATTTTGCCGATTTCGGCCTATTGGTTAAAAAATGA
GCTGATTTAACAAAAATTTAACGCGAATTAATTCTGTGGAATGTGTGTCAGTTAGGGTGTGGAAAGTCCC
CAGGCTCCCCAGCAGGCAGAAGTATGCAAAGCATGCATCTCAATTAGTCAGCAACCAGGTGTGGAAAGTC
CCCAGGCTCCCCAGCAGGCAGAAGTATGCAAAGCATGCATCTCAATTAGTCAGCAACCATAGTCCCGCCC
CTAACTCCGCCCATCCCGCCCCTAACTCCGCCCAGTTCCGCCCATTCTCCGCCCCATGGCTGACTAATTT
TTTTTATTTATGCAGAGGCCGAGGCCGCCTCTGCCTCTGAGCTATTCCAGAAGTAGTGAGGAGGCTTTTT
TGGAGGCCTAGGCTTTTGCAAAAAGCTCCCGGGAGCTTGTATATCCATTTTCGGATCTGATCAAGAGACA
GGATGAGGATCGTTTCGCATGATTGAACAAGATGGATTGCACGCAGGTTCTCCGGCCGCTTGGGTGGAGA
GGCTATTCGGCTATGACTGGGCACAACAGACAATCGGCTGCTCTGATGCCGCCGTGTTCCGGCTGTCAGC
GCAGGGGCGCCCGGTTCTTTTTGTCAAGACCGACCTGTCCGGTGCCCTGAATGAACTGCAGGACGAGGCA
GCGCGGCTATCGTGGCTGGCCACGACGGGCGTTCCTTGCGCAGCTGTGCTCGACGTTGTCACTGAAGCGG
GAAGGGACTGGCTGCTATTGGGCGAAGTGCCGGGGCAGGATCTCCTGTCATCTCACCTTGCTCCTGCCGA
GAAAGTATCCATCATGGCTGATGCAATGCGGCGGCTGCATACGCTTGATCCGGCTACCTGCCCATTCGAC
CACCAAGCGAAACATCGCATCGAGCGAGCACGTACTCGGATGGAAGCCGGTCTTGTCGATCAGGATGATC
TGGACGAAGAGCATCAGGGGCTCGCGCCAGCCGAACTGTTCGCCAGGCTCAAGGCGCGCATGCCCGACGG
CGAGGATCTCGTCGTGACCCATGGCGATGCCTGCTTGCCGAATATCATGGTGGAAAATGGCCGCTTTTCT
GGATTCATCGACTGTGGCCGGCTGGGTGTGGCGGACCGCTATCAGGACATAGCGTTGGCTACCCGTGATA
TTGCTGAAGAGCTTGGCGGCGAATGGGCTGACCGCTTCCTCGTGCTTTACGGTATCGCCGCTCCCGATTC
GCAGCGCATCGCCTTCTATCGCCTTCTTGACGAGTTCTTCTGAGCGGGACTCTGGGGTTCGAAATGACCG
ACCAAGCGACGCCCAACCTGCCATCACGAGATTTCGATTCCACCGCCGCCTTCTATGAAAGGTTGGGCTT
CGGAATCGTTTTCCGGGACGCCGGCTGGATGATCCTCCAGCGCGGGGATCTCATGCTGGAGTTCTTCGCC
CACCCCAACTTGTTTATTGCAGCTTATAATGGTTACAAATAAAGCAATAGCATCACAAATTTCACAAATA
AAGCATTTTTTTCACTGCATTCTAGTTGTGGTTTGTCCAAACTCATCAATGTATCTTATCATGTCTGTAT
ACCGTCGACCTCTAGCTAGAGCTTGGCGTAATCATGGTCATAGCTGTTTCCTGTGTGAAATTGTTATCCG
CTCACAATTCCACACAACATACGAGCCGGAAGCATAAAGTGTAAAGCCTGGGGTGCCTAATGAGTGAGCT
AACTCACATTAATTGCGTTGCGCTCACTGCCCGCTTTCCAGTCGGGAAACCTGTCGTGCCAGCTGCATTA
ATGAATCGGCCAACGCGCGGGGAGAGGCGGTTTGCGTATTGGGCGCTCTTCCGCTTCCTCGCTCACTGAC
TCGCTGCGCTCGGTCGTTCGGCTGCGGCGAGCGGTATCAGCTCACTCAAAGGCGGTAATACGGTTATCCA
CAGAATCAGGGGATAACGCAGGAAAGAACATGTGAGCAAAAGGCCAGCAAAAGGCCAGGAACCGTAAAAA
GGCCGCGTTGCTGGCGTTTTTCCATAGGCTCCGCCCCCCTGACGAGCATCACAAAAATCGACGCTCAAGT
CAGAGGTGGCGAAACCCGACAGGACTATAAAGATACCAGGCGTTTCCCCCTGGAAGCTCCCTCGTGCGCT
CTCCTGTTCCGACCCTGCCGCTTACCGGATACCTGTCCGCCTTTCTCCCTTCGGGAAGCGTGGCGCTTTC
TCATAGCTCACGCTGTAGGTATCTCAGTTCGGTGTAGGTCGTTCGCTCCAAGCTGGGCTGTGTGCACGAA
CCCCCCGTTCAGCCCGACCGCTGCGCCTTATCCGGTAACTATCGTCTTGAGTCCAACCCGGTAAGACACG
ACTTATCGCCACTGGCAGCAGCCACTGGTAACAGGATTAGCAGAGCGAGGTATGTAGGCGGTGCTACAGA
GTTCTTGAAGTGGTGGCCTAACTACGGCTACACTAGAAGAACAGTATTTGGTATCTGCGCTCTGCTGAAG
CCAGTTACCTTCGGAAAAAGAGTTGGTAGCTCTTGATCCGGCAAACAAACCACCGCTGGTAGCGGTGGTT
TTTTTGTTTGCAAGCAGCAGATTACGCGCAGAAAAAAAGGATCTCAAGAAGATCCTTTGATCTTTTCTAC
GGGGTCTGACGCTCAGTGGAACGAAAACTCACGTTAAGGGATTTTGGTCATGAGATTATCAAAAAGGATC
TTCACCTAGATCCTTTTAAATTAAAAATGAAGTTTTAAATCAATCTAAAGTATATATGAGTAAACTTGGT
CTGACAGTTACCAATGCTTAATCAGTGAGGCACCTATCTCAGCGATCTGTCTATTTCGTTCATCCATAGT
TGCCTGACTCCCCGTCGTGTAGATAACTACGATACGGGAGGGCTTACCATCTGGCCCCAGTGCTGCAATG
ATACCGCGAGACCCACGCTCACCGGCTCCAGATTTATCAGCAATAAACCAGCCAGCCGGAAGGGCCGAGC
GCAGAAGTGGTCCTGCAACTTTATCCGCCTCCATCCAGTCTATTAATTGTTGCCGGGAAGCTAGAGTAAG
TAGTTCGCCAGTTAATAGTTTGCGCAACGTTGTTGCCATTGCTACAGGCATCGTGGTGTCACGCTCGTCG
TTTGGTATGGCTTCATTCAGCTCCGGTTCCCAACGATCAAGGCGAGTTACATGATCCCCCATGTTGTGCA
AAAAAGCGGTTAGCTCCTTCGGTCCTCCGATCGTTGTCAGAAGTAAGTTGGCCGCAGTGTTATCACTCAT
GGTTATGGCAGCACTGCATAATTCTCTTACTGTCATGCCATCCGTAAGATGCTTTTCTGTGACTGGTGAG
TACTCAACCAAGTCATTCTGAGAATAGTGTATGCGGCGACCGAGTTGCTCTTGCCCGGCGTCAATACGGG
ATAATACCGCGCCACATAGCAGAACTTTAAAAGTGCTCATCATTGGAAAACGTTCTTCGGGGCGAAAACT
CTCAAGGATCTTACCGCTGTTGAGATCCAGTTCGATGTAACCCACTCGTGCACCCAACTGATCTTCAGCA
TCTTTTACTTTCACCAGCGTTTCTGGGTGAGCAAAAACAGGAAGGCAAAATGCCGCAAAAAAGGGAATAA
GGGCGACACGGAAATGTTGAATACTCATACTCTTCCTTTTTCAATATTATTGAAGCATTTATCAGGGTTA
TTGTCTCATGAGCGGATACATATTTGAATGTATTTAGAAAAATAAACAAATAGGGGTTCCGCGCACATTT
CCCCGAAAAGTGCCACCTGACGTCGACGGATCGGGAGATCTCCCGATCCCCTATGGTGCACTCTCAGTAC
AATCTGCTCTGATGCCGCATAGTTAAGCCAGTATCTGCTCCCTGCTTGTGTGTTGGAGGTCGCTGAGTAG
TGCGCGAGCAAAATTTAAGCTACAACAAGGCAAGGCTTGACCGACAATTGCATGAAGAATCTGCTTAGGG
TTAGGCGTTTTGCGCTGCTTCGCGATGTACGGGCCAGATATACGCGTT
